Addgene plasmid #148622: pnYC-NpM-DmRoquin_702-819-del725-755-GB1His6_AE
Purpose: Bacterial Expression of DmRoquin_702-819-del725-755
Depositing lab: Elisa Izaurralde. Depositing organization: Max Planck Institute for Developmental Biology. Publication: A CAF40-binding motif facilitates recruitment of the CCR4-NOT complex to mRNAs targeted by Drosophila Roquin. Sgromo A, Raisch T, Bawankar P, Bhandari D, Chen Y, Kuzuoglu-Ozturk D, Weichenrieder O, Izaurralde E. Nat Commun. 2017 Feb 6;8:14307. doi: 10.1038/ncomms14307. PubMed 28165457.
Backbone
  Vector backbone: Unknown
  Vector type: Bacterial Expression
Growth in bacteria
  Bacterial resistance: Chloramphenicol, 25 μg/mL
  Growth temperature: 37°C
  Growth strain: DH5alpha
  Copy number: Low Copy
Gene/Insert
  Gene/Insert name: DmRoquin_702-819-del725-755
  Species: D. melanogaster (fly)
  Entrez Gene: roq (a.k.a. CG16807, Dmel\CG16807, NEST:bs21b12)
  Cloning method: Unknown
Terms and licenses: Academic/Nonprofit Terms; Industry Terms: Not Available to Industry
Depositor comments: ORF extracted from isoform C NCBI:NM_001275011.1 Plasmids from this collection were made available to the research community and donated after the lab closed. Please note that the sequence provided by the depositing laboratory may be theoretical/predicted or based on Sanger sequencing results. There may be discrepancies between sequencing results obtained by Addgene and the depositor sequence. If an Addgene verified sequence is not available, please contact before placing your order to request that our lab fully sequence the plasmid.
How to cite: pnYC-NpM-DmRoquin_702-819-del725-755-GB1His6_AE was a gift from Elisa Izaurralde (Addgene plasmid # 148622 ; http://n2t.net/addgene:148622 ; RRID:Addgene_148622)
