[The description below was written by a language model from this plasmid's Addgene catalogue record and pLannotate feature annotations shown in this document.]
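Description:
pnYC-NpM-DmRoquin_702-819-del725-755-GB1His6_AE is a bacterial expression plasmid for producing a fragment of Drosophila melanogaster Roquin (roq, CG16807) in E. coli. The catalogue lists the backbone as unknown, but the annotated features point to a pACYC-type architecture. There is a p15A origin of replication, which is compatible with ColE1-type plasmids and so allows co-expression with a second vector. A chloramphenicol acetyltransferase gene with its own cat promoter provides selection. Several interrupted fragments of the tetracycline resistance gene and its promoter flank the expression cassette, consistent with the cassette having been inserted into that gene. The record describes the plasmid as low copy and chloramphenicol-selected.

The expression cassette is driven by a T7 promoter with an adjacent lac operator and the T7 gene 10 ribosome binding site, so transcription depends on T7 RNA polymerase and is IPTG-inducible. It ends at a T7 terminator. The open reading frame begins with a cytosolic maltose-binding protein lacking a signal sequence. An unannotated stretch of roughly 350 nt follows, which presumably carries the Roquin insert. According to the record this comprises residues 702–819 with an internal deletion of residues 725–755, derived from isoform C. Downstream lie the GB1 solubility domain of streptococcal protein G and a short match that most likely corresponds to the hexahistidine tag named in the plasmid title.

The N-terminal MBP and C-terminal GB1-His6 flank the short Roquin peptide, an arrangement that aids solubility and affinity purification. The associated publication concerns a CAF40-binding motif that recruits the CCR4-NOT complex, so this deletion variant was probably used in binding studies, though the record does not state the specific experiment.
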