Features (pLannotate 1.2.2; 19 found; start..end, strand, type, name):
    739..834     -  CDS            resD (fragment): REDF_ECOLI - Also known as D. Protein inferred from homology: Swiss-Prot protein existence level 3. Acts as a repressor of transcription and as a site-specific resolvase that cleaves at the RfsF site. From Escherichia coli (strain K12).
    824..881     +  CDS            TcR (fragment): tetracycline efflux protein; tet; confers resistance to tetracycline
    878..971     -  CDS            TcR (fragment): tetracycline efflux protein; tet; confers resistance to tetracycline
   1475..2375    -  CDS            TcR (fragment): tetracycline efflux protein; tet; confers resistance to tetracycline
   2402..2420    +  promoter       T7 promoter: promoter for bacteriophage T7 RNA polymerase
   2421..2445    +  protein_bind   lac operator: The lac repressor binds to the lac operator to inhibit transcription in E. coli. This inhibition can be relieved by adding lactose or isopropyl-β-D-thiogalactopyranoside (IPTG). lac repressor encoded by lacI
   2460..2482    +  RBS            RBS: efficient ribosome binding site from bacteriophage T7 gene 10 (Olins and Rangwala, 1989)
   2493..3589    +  CDS            MBP (fragment): maltose binding protein from E. coli; malE (mutated); This version of the gene does not encode a signal sequence, so MBP will remain in the cytosol.
   3938..4095    +  CDS            GB1 (fragment): B1 domain of Streptococcal protein G effective as a solubilizing fusion partner (Cheng and Patel, 2004)
   4112..4128    +  CDS            capTEV™ (fragment): composite tag for in vivo biotinylation, TEV protease cleavage, and 6xHis tagging
   4158..4207    +  CDS            SET1 (fragment): solubility-enhancement tag derived from T7 phage gene 10B
   4215..4262    +  terminator     T7 terminator: transcription terminator for bacteriophage T7 RNA polymerase
   4285..4389    -  CDS            TcR (fragment): tetracycline efflux protein; tet; confers resistance to tetracycline
   4437..4465    -  promoter       tet promoter: E. coli promoter for tetracycline efflux protein gene
   4577..5122    +  rep_origin     p15A ori: Plasmids containing the medium-copy-number p15A origin of replication can be propagated in E. coli cells that contain a second plasmid with the ColE1 origin.
   5210..5265    +  rep_origin     RSF ori (fragment): Plasmids containing the RSF 1030 origin of replication can be propagated in E. coli cells that contain additional plasmids with compatible origins.
   5384..5527    -  mobile_element IS1 (fragment): prokaryotic transposable element IS1
   5648..5750    +  promoter       cat promoter: promoter of the E. coli cat gene encoding chloramphenicol acetyltransferase
   5751..441     +  CDS            CmR (across the origin): chloramphenicol acetyltransferase; cat; confers resistance to chloramphenicol
>Addgene plasmid #148622 | pnYC-NpM-DmRoquin_702-819-del725-755-GB1His6_AE | depositor full sequence | sequence record 291070 | Full Sequence
GGTATGGCAATGAAAGACGGTGAGCTGGTGATATGGGATAGTGTTCACCCTTGTTACACCGTTTTCCATG
AGCAAACTGAAACGTTTTCATCGCTCTGGAGTGAATACCACGACGATTTCCGGCAGTTTCTACACATATA
TTCGCAAGATGTGGCGTGTTACGGTGAAAACCTGGCCTATTTCCCTAAAGGGTTTATTGAGAATATGTTT
TTCGTCTCAGCCAATCCCTGGGTGAGTTTCACCAGTTTTGATTTAAACGTGGCCAATATGGACAACTTCT
TCGCCCCCGTTTTCACCATGGGCAAATATTATACGCAAGGCGACAAGGTGCTGATGCCGCTGGCGATTCA
GGTTCATCATGCCGTCTGTGATGGCTTCCATGTCGGCAGAATGCTTAATGAATTACAACAGTACTGCGAT
GAGTGGCAGGGCGGGGCGTAATTTTTTTAAGGCAGTTATTGGTGCCCTTAAACGCCTGGTGCTACGCCTG
AATAAGTGATAATAAGCGGATGAATGGCAGAAATTCGAAAGCAAATTCGACCCGGTCGTCGGTTCAGGGC
AGGGTCGTTAAATAGCCGCTTATGTCTATTGCTGGTTTACCGGTTTATTGACTACCGGAAGCAGTGTGAC
CGTGTGCTTCTCAAATGCCTGAGGCCAGTTTGCTCAGGCTCTCCCCGTGGAGGTAATAATTGACGATATG
ATCATTTATTCTGCCTCCCAGAGCCTGATAAAAACGGTTAGCGCTTCGTTAATACAGATGTAGGTGTTCC
ACAGGGTAGCCAGCAGCATCCTGCGATGCAGATCCGGAACATAATGGTGCAGGGCGCTTGTTTCGGCGTG
GGTATGGTGGCAGGCCCCGTGGCCGGGGGACTGTTGGGCGCTGCCGGCACCTGTCCTACGAGTTGCATGA
TAAAGAAGACAGTCATAAGTGCGGCGACGATAGTCATGCCCCGCGCCCACCGGAAGGAGCTACCGGACAG
CGGTGCGGACTGTTGTAACTCAGAATAAGAAATGAGGCCGCTCATGGCGTTGACTCTCAGTCATAGTATC
GTGGTATCACCGGTTGGTTCCACTCTCTGTTGCGGGCAACTTCAGCAGCACGTAGGGGACTTCCGCGTTT
CCAGACTTTACGAAACACGGAAACCGAAGACCATTCATGTTGTTGCTCAGGTCGCAGACGTTTTGCAGCA
GCAGTCGCTTCACGTTCGCTCGCGTATCGGTGATTCATTCTGCTAACCAGTAAGGCAACCCCGCCAGCCT
AGCCGGGTCCTCAACGACAGGAGCACGATCATGCGCACCCGTGGCCAGGACCCAACGCTGCCCGAGATGC
GCCGCGTGCGGCTGCTGGAGATGGCGGACGCGATGGATATGTTCTGCCAAGGGTTGGTTTGCGCATTCAC
AGTTCTCCGCAAGAATTGATTGGCTCCAATTCTTGGAGTGGTGAATCCGTTAGCGAGGTGCCGCCGGCTT
CCATTCAGGTCGAGGTGGCCCGGCTCCATGCACCGCGACGCAACGCGGGGAGGCAGACAAGGTATAGGGC
GGCGCCTACAATCCATGCCAACCCGTTCCATGTGCTCGCCGAGGCGGCATAAATCGCCGTGACGATCAGC
GGTCCAGTGATCGAAGTTAGGCTGGTAAGAGCCGCGAGCGATCCTTGAAGCTGTCCCTGATGGTCGTCAT
CTACCTGCCTGGACAGCATGGCCTGCAACGCGGGCATCCCGATGCCGCCGGAAGCGAGAAGAATCATAAT
GGGGAAGGCCATCCAGCCTCGCGTCGCGAACGCCAGCAAGACGTAGCCCAGCGCGTCGGCCGCCATGCCG
GCGATAATGGCCTGCTTCTCGCCGAAACGTTTGGTGGCGGGACCAGTGACGAAGGCTTGAGCGAGGGCGT
GCAAGATTCCGAATACCGCAAGCGACAGGCCGATCATCGTCGCGCTCCAGCGAAAGCGGTCCTCGCCGAA
AATGACCCAGAGCGCTGCCGGCACCTGTCCTACGAGTTGCATGATAAAGAAGACAGTCATAAGTGCGGCG
ACGATAGTCATGCCCCGCGCCCACCGGAAGGAGCTGACTGGGTTGAAGGCTCTCAAGGGCATCGGTCGAC
GCTCTCCCTTATGCGACTCCTGCATTAGGAAGCAGCCCAGTAGTAGGTTGAGGCCGTTGAGCACCGCCGC
CGCAAGGAATGGTGCATGCAAGGAGATGGCGCCCAACAGTCCCCCGGCCACGGGGCCTGCCACCATACCC
ACGCCGAAACAAGCGCTCATGAGCCCGAAGTGGCGAGCCCGATCTTCCCCATCGGTGATGTCGGCGATAT
AGGCGCCAGCAACCGCACCTGTGGCGCCGGTGATGCCGGCCACGATGCGTCCGGCGTAGAGGATCAGACT
AAGATCTCGATCCCGCGAAATTAATACGACTCACTATAGGGGAATTGTGAGCGGATAACAATTCCCCACT
AGTAATAATTTTGTTTAACTTTAAGAAGGAGATATACCATGGAAACTGAAGAAGGTAAACTGGTAATCTG
GATTAACGGCGATAAAGGCTATAACGGTCTCGCTGAAGTCGGTAAGAAATTCGAGAAAGATACCGGAATT
AAAGTCACCGTTGAGCATCCGGATAAACTGGAAGAGAAATTCCCACAGGTTGCGGCAACTGGCGATGGCC
CTGACATTATCTTCTGGGCACACGACCGCTTTGGTGGCTACGCTCAATCTGGCCTGTTGGCTGAAATCAC
CCCGGACAAAGCGTTCCAGGACAAGCTGTATCCGTTTACCTGGGATGCCGTACGTTACAACGGCAAGCTG
ATTGCTTACCCGATCGCTGTTGAAGCGTTATCGCTGATTTATAACAAAGACCTGCTGCCGAACCCGCCAA
AAACCTGGGAAGAGATCCCGGCGCTGGATAAAGAACTGAAAGCGAAAGGTAAGAGCGCCCTGATGTTCAA
CCTGCAAGAACCGTACTTCACCTGGCCGCTGATTGCTGCTGACGGGGGTTATGCGTTCAAGTATGAAAAC
GGCAAGTACGACATTAAAGACGTGGGCGTGGATAACGCTGGCGCGAAAGCGGGTCTGACCTTCCTGGTTG
ACCTGATTAAAAACAAACACATGAATGCAGACACCGATTACTCCATCGCAGAAGCTGCCTTTAATAAAGG
CGAAACAGCGATGACCATCAACGGCCCGTGGGCATGGTCCAACATCGACACCAGCAAAGTGAATTATGGT
GTAACGGTACTGCCGACCTTCAAGGGTCAACCATCCAAACCGTTCGTTGGCGTGCTGAGCGCAGGTATTA
ACGCCGCCAGTCCGAACAAAGAGCTGGCAAAAGAGTTCCTCGAAAACTATCTGCTGACTGATGAAGGTCT
GGAAGCGGTTAATAAAGACAAACCGCTGGGTGCCGTAGCGCTGAAGTCTTACGAGGAAGAGTTGGCGAAA
GATCCACGTATTGCCGCCACGATGGAAAACGCCCAGAAAGGTGAAATCATGCCGAACATCCCGCAGATGT
CCGCTTTCTGGTATGCCGTGCGTACTGCGGTGATCAACGCCGCCAGCGGTCGTCAGACTGTCGATGAAGC
CCTTAAAGACGCGCAGACTGGTACCGGCAGCGGCCTGGAAGTTCTGTTCCAGGGGCCCCATATGCTCGAG
CTTAAGAATACGGGTAAAGATTCAGCCAACTTTGTACGATCAGACTCCATATTGGATGACGATGCGTCCA
CATTCTATGGCGGCTTCAAGAGTGACAGAAACGATAGCTTCAATGCCAATAAGCAGCAACAGCCGATGTG
GGGCAGGAAACCGCAACTGATGTCGGAAGACAGTTTCGAGGGCGGCATCGATAGTGGAATGATGCTGCAG
CTGGAGAAGAATCTGGTGGACATCGTCGATCCCGATGACAGTGGGATCAAGGTGGACCTGGAAGTTCTGT
TCCAGGGGCCCATGCAGTACAAACTTATCCTGAACGGTAAAACCCTGAAAGGTGAAACCACCACCGAAGC
TGTTGACGCTGCTACCGCGGAAAAAGTTTTCAAACAGTACGCTAACGACAACGGTGTTGACGGTGAATGG
ACCTACGACGACGCTACCAAAACCTACACCGTAACGGAAATGGGCAGCAGCCATCATCATCATCATCACT
AATCTAGAGCTAGCCCTAGGAGATCCGGCTGCTAACAAAGCCCGAAAGGAAGCTGAGTTGGCTGCTGCCA
CCGCTGAGCAATAACTAGCATAACCCCTTGGGGCCTCTAAACGGGTCTTGAGGGGTTTTTTGCTGAAAGG
AGGAACTATATCCGGATATCCCGCAAGAGGCCCGGCAGTACCGGCATAACCAAGCCTATGCCTACAGCAT
CCAGGGTGACGGTGCCGAGGATGACGATGAGCGCATTGTTAGATTTCATACACGGTGCCTGACTGCGTTA
GCAATTTAACTGTGATAAACTACCGCATTAAAGCTTATCGATGATAAGCTGTCAAACATGAGAATTACAA
CTTATATCGTATGGGGCTGACTTCAGGTGCTACATTTGAAGAGATAAATTGCACTGAAATCAAGAAATAT
TTTATCTGATTAATAAGATGATCTTCTTGAGATCGTTTTGGTCTGCGCGTAATCTCTTGCTCTGAAAACG
AAAAAACCGCCTTGCAGGGCGGTTTTTCGAAGGTTCTCTGAGCTACCAACTCTTTGAACCGAGGTAACTG
GCTTGGAGGAGCGCAGTCACCAAAACTTGTCCTTTCAGTTTAGCCTTAACCGGCGCATGACTTCAAGACT
AACTCCTCTAAATCAATTACCAGTGGCTGCTGCCAGTGGTGCTTTTGCATGTCTTTCCGGGTTGGACTCA
AGACGATAGTTACCGGATAAGGCGCAGCGGTCGGACTGAACGGGGGGTTCGTGCATACAGTCCAGCTTGG
AGCGAACTGCCTACCCGGAACTGAGTGTCAGGCGTGGAATGAGACAAACGCGGCCATAACAGCGGAATGA
CACCGGTAAACCGAAAGGCAGGAACAGGAGAGCGCACGAGGGAGCCGCCAGGGGGAAACGCCTGGTATCT
TTATAGTCCTGTCGGGTTTCGCCACCACTGATTTGAGCGTCAGATTTCGTGATGCTTGTCAGGGGGGCGG
AGCCTATGGAAAAACGGCTTTGCCGCGGCCCTCTCACTTCCCTGTTAAGTATCTTCCTGGCATCTTCCAG
GAAATCTCCGCCCCGTTCGTAAGCCATTTCCGCTCGCCGCAGTCGAACGACCGAGCGTAGCGAGTCAGTG
AGCGAGGAAGCGGAATATATCCTGTATCACATATTCTGCTGACGCACCGGTGCAGCCTTTTTTCTCCTGC
CACATGAAGCACTTCACTGACACCCTCATCAGTGCCAACATAGTAAGCCAGTATACACTCCCCTAGCGCT
GATGTCCGGCGGTGCTTTTGCCGTTACGCACCACCCCGTCAGTAGCTGAACAGGAGGGACAGCTGATAGA
AACAGAAGCCACTGGAGCACCTCAAAAACACCATCATACACTAAATCAGTAAGTTGGCAGCATCACCCGA
CGCACTTTGCGCCGAATAAATACCTGTGACGGAAGATCACTTCGCAGAATAAATAAATCCTGGTGTCCCT
GTTGATACCGGGAAGCCCTGGGCCAACTTTTGGCGAAAATGAGACGTTGATCGGCACGTAAGAGGTTCCA
ACTTTCACCATAATGAAATAAGATCACTACCGGGCGTATTTTTTGAGTTATCGAGATTTTCAGGAGCTAA
GGAAGCTAAAATGGAGAAAAAAATCACTGGATATACCACCGTTGATATATCCCAATGGCATCGTAAAGAA
CATTTTGAGGCATTTCAGTCAGTTGCTCAATGTACCTATAACCAGACCGTTCAGCTGGATATTACGGCCT
TTTTAAAGACCGTAAAGAAAAATAAGCACAAGTTTTATCCGGCCTTTATTCACATTCTTGCCCGCCTGAT
GAATGCTCATCCGGAATTC
